Addgene plasmid #201632: LENTICRISPR-UCK2_sgRNA1
Purpose: CRISPR/Cas9-mediated gene knock-out
Depositing lab: Alexis Jourdain & Vamsi Mootha. Depositing organization: Broad Institute. Publication: Salvage of ribose from uridine or RNA supports glycolysis in nutrient-limited conditions. Skinner OS, Blanco-Fernandez J, Goodman RP, Kawakami A, Shen H, Kemeny LV, Joesch-Cohen L, Rees MG, Roth JA, Fisher DE, Mootha VK, Jourdain AA. Nat Metab. 2023 May;5(5):765-776. doi: 10.1038/s42255-023-00774-2. Epub 2023 May 17. PubMed 37198474.
Backbone
  Vector backbone: lentiCRISPR v2
  Backbone manufacturer: Feng Zhang, Addgene #52961
  Vector type: Lentiviral, CRISPR
  Selectable markers: Puromycin
Growth in bacteria
  Bacterial resistance: Ampicillin, 100 μg/mL
  Growth temperature: 37°C
  Growth strain: NEB Stable
  Copy number: High Copy
Gene/Insert
  Gene/Insert name: UCK2
  gRNA/shRNA sequence: TCTGCTCCGAGGTAAGGACA
  Species: H. sapiens (human)
  Entrez Gene: UCK2 (a.k.a. TSA903, UK, UMPK)
  Cloning method: Restriction Enzyme; 5′ cloning site BsmBI (unknown if destroyed); 3′ cloning site BsmBI (unknown if destroyed)
Terms and licenses: Academic/Nonprofit Terms; Industry Terms: Not Available to Industry
How to cite: LENTICRISPR-UCK2_sgRNA1 was a gift from Alexis Jourdain & Vamsi Mootha (Addgene plasmid # 201632 ; http://n2t.net/addgene:201632 ; RRID:Addgene_201632)
