[The description below was written by a language model from this plasmid's Addgene catalogue record and pLannotate feature annotations shown in this document.]
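Description:
LENTICRISPR-UCK2_sgRNA1 is a third-generation-style, self-inactivating HIV-1 lentiviral CRISPR vector built on the lentiCRISPR v2 backbone, delivering both Streptococcus pyogenes Cas9 and a single guide RNA against human UCK2 (uridine-cytidine kinase 2) from one plasmid of about 13 kb. In bacteria it is maintained through a high-copy ColE1/pUC-type origin and selected with ampicillin via the β-lactamase gene. An f1 origin is also present. The backbone outside the viral region carries an SV40/EM7-driven bleomycin/Zeocin resistance cassette, which is not part of the packaged genome.

The viral genome is transcribed from a CMV enhancer/promoter fused to a truncated 5' LTR and includes the Ψ packaging signal with a partial gag sequence, the RRE for Rev-dependent nuclear export, and the cPPT/CTS, ending in a ΔU3 3' LTR that inactivates LTR promoter activity after integration. Within this frame, a human U6 RNA polymerase III promoter drives the UCK2-targeting spacer, cloned through the BsmBI sites, fused to the Cas9 guide RNA scaffold. Downstream, an EF-1α core promoter expresses Cas9 followed by the puromycin N-acetyltransferase coding sequence. The table annotates no separate promoter for the puromycin marker, and the linker joining it to Cas9 is not annotated. A WPRE after the cassette enhances transcript expression. Transduced mammalian cells are selected with puromycin, and Cas9 cleavage directed by the guide is intended to knock out UCK2. This is one numbered guide, suggesting it belongs to a set against the same gene, deposited with a study of uridine- and RNA-derived ribose salvage feeding glycolysis under nutrient limitation.
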