Features (pLannotate 1.2.2; 33 found; start..end, strand, type, name):
    217..397     +  LTR            5' LTR (truncated): truncated 5' long terminal repeat (LTR) from HIV-1
    444..569     +  misc_feature   HIV-1 Ψ: packaging signal of human immunodeficiency virus type 1
    553..916     +  CDS            HIV-1 gag (fragment): gag protein from human immunodeficiency virus 1; gag
   1062..1295    +  misc_feature   RRE: The Rev response element (RRE) of HIV-1 allows for Rev-dependent mRNA export from the nucleus to the cytoplasm.
   1672..1772    +  CDS            Rev (fragment): human immunodeficiency virus 1 (HIV-1) Rev protein; rev; enhances nuclear export of unspliced and incompletely spliced viral mRNAs
   1822..1939    +  misc_feature   cPPT/CTS: central polypurine tract and central termination sequence of HIV-1
   1990..2230    +  promoter       U6 promoter: RNA polymerase III promoter for human U6 snRNA
   2260..2335    +  misc_RNA       gRNA scaffold: guide RNA scaffold for the Streptococcus pyogenes CRISPR/Cas9 system
   2353..2371    +  CDS            small t antigen (fragment): SV40 (simian virus 40) small t antigen
   2397..2608    +  promoter       EF-1α core promoter: core promoter for human elongation factor EF-1α
   2633..6736    +  CDS            Cas9: Cas9 (Csn1) endonuclease from the Streptococcus pyogenes Type II CRISPR/Cas system generates RNA-guided double strand breaks in DNA
   6874..7471    +  CDS            PuroR (fragment): puromycin N-acetyltransferase; pac from Streptomyces; confers resistance to puromycin
   7487..8075    +  misc_feature   WPRE: woodchuck hepatitis virus posttranscriptional regulatory element
   8126..8145    +  misc_feature   cPPT/CTS (fragment): central polypurine tract and central termination sequence of HIV-1
   8147..8380    +  LTR            3' LTR (ΔU3): self-inactivating 3' long terminal repeat (LTR) from HIV-1
   8412..8636    +  polyA_signal   bGH poly(A) signal: bovine growth hormone polyadenylation signal
   8640..8661    +  promoter       SV40 promoter (fragment): SV40 enhancer and early promoter
   8682..9110    +  rep_origin     f1 ori (sequence partly withheld): f1 bacteriophage origin of replication; arrow indicates direction of (+) strand synthesis
   9124..9453    +  promoter       SV40 promoter: SV40 enhancer and early promoter
   9501..9548    +  promoter       EM7 promoter: synthetic bacterial promoter&nbsp
   9567..9941    +  CDS            BleoR: antibiotic-binding protein; Sh ble from Streptoalloteichus hindustanus; confers resistance to bleomycin, phleomycin, and Zeocin™
   9951..10076   +  CDS            ble (fragment): BLE_KLEPN - Experimental evidence at protein level: Swiss-Prot protein existence level 1. Binding protein with a strong affinity to the bleomycin family of antibiotics. Binds to CL990; an antimitotic-antibiotic compound. From Klebsiella pneumoniae.
  10071..10192   +  polyA_signal   SV40 poly(A) signal: SV40 polyadenylation signal
  10263..10285   -  protein_bind   lac operator (fragment): The lac repressor binds to the lac operator to inhibit transcription in E. coli. This inhibition can be relieved by adding lactose or isopropyl-β-D-thiogalactopyranoside (IPTG). lac repressor encoded by lacI
  10289..10319   -  promoter       lac promoter: promoter for the E. coli lac operon
  10334..10355   -  protein_bind   CAP binding site: CAP binding activates transcription in the presence of cAMP. E. coli catabolite activator protein
  10368..10460   -  CDS            lacI (fragment): lac repressor; lacI; The lac repressor binds to the lac operator to inhibit transcription in E. coli. This inhibition can be relieved by adding lactose or isopropyl-β-D-thiogalactopyranoside (IPTG).
  10643..11231   -  rep_origin     ori: high-copy-number ColE1/pMB1/pBR322/pUC origin of replication
  11402..12262   -  CDS            AmpR: β-lactamase; bla; confers resistance to ampicillin, carbenicillin, and related antibiotics
  12263..12367   -  promoter       AmpR promoter: bla
  12426..12478   -  misc_feature   bom (fragment): basis of mobility region from pBR322
  12633..13012   +  enhancer       CMV enhancer: human cytomegalovirus immediate early enhancer
  13013..199     +  promoter       CMV promoter (across the origin): human cytomegalovirus (CMV) immediate early promoter
>Addgene plasmid #201632 | LENTICRISPR-UCK2_sgRNA1 | addgene full sequence | sequence record 396641 | Addgene NGS Result
TGATGCGGTTTTGGCAGTACATCAATGGGCGTGGATAGCGGTTTGACTCACGGGGATTTCCAAGTCTCCA
CCCCATTGACGTCAATGGGAGTTTGTTTTGGCACCAAAATCAACGGGACTTTCCAAAATGTCGTAACAAC
TCCGCCCCATTGACGCAAATGGGCGGTAGGCGTGTACGGTGGGAGGTCTATATAAGCAGCGCGTTTTGCC
TGTACTGGGTCTCTCTGGTTAGACCAGATCTGAGCCTGGGAGCTCTCTGGCTAACTAGGGAACCCACTGC
TTAAGCCTCAATAAAGCTTGCCTTGAGTGCTTCAAGTAGTGTGTGCCCGTCTGTTGTGTGACTCTGGTAA
CTAGAGATCCCTCAGACCCTTTTAGTCAGTGTGGAAAATCTCTAGCAGTGGCGCCCGAACAGGGACTTGA
AAGCGAAAGGGAAACCAGAGGAGCTCTCTCGACGCAGGACTCGGCTTGCTGAAGCGCGCACGGCAAGAGG
CGAGGGGCGGCGACTGGTGAGTACGCCAAAAATTTTGACTAGCGGAGGCTAGAAGGAGAGAGATGGGTGC
GAGAGCGTCAGTATTAAGCGGGGGAGAATTAGATCGCGATGGGAAAAAATTCGGTTAAGGCCAGGGGGAA
AGAAAAAATATAAATTAAAACATATAGTATGGGCAAGCAGGGAGCTAGAACGATTCGCAGTTAATCCTGG
CCTGTTAGAAACATCAGAAGGCTGTAGACAAATACTGGGACAGCTACAACCATCCCTTCAGACAGGATCA
GAAGAACTTAGATCATTATATAATACAGTAGCAACCCTCTATTGTGTGCATCAAAGGATAGAGATAAAAG
ACACCAAGGAAGCTTTAGACAAGATAGAGGAAGAGCAAAACAAAAGTAAGACCACCGCACAGCAAGCGGC
CGCTGATCTTCAGACCTGGAGGAGGAGATATGAGGGACAATTGGAGAAGTGAATTATATAAATATAAAGT
AGTAAAAATTGAACCATTAGGAGTAGCACCCACCAAGGCAAAGAGAAGAGTGGTGCAGAGAGAAAAAAGA
GCAGTGGGAATAGGAGCTTTGTTCCTTGGGTTCTTGGGAGCAGCAGGAAGCACTATGGGCGCAGCGTCAA
TGACGCTGACGGTACAGGCCAGACAATTATTGTCTGGTATAGTGCAGCAGCAGAACAATTTGCTGAGGGC
TATTGAGGCGCAACAGCATCTGTTGCAACTCACAGTCTGGGGCATCAAGCAGCTCCAGGCAAGAATCCTG
GCTGTGGAAAGATACCTAAAGGATCAACAGCTCCTGGGGATTTGGGGTTGCTCTGGAAAACTCATTTGCA
CCACTGCTGTGCCTTGGAATGCTAGTTGGAGTAATAAATCTCTGGAACAGATTTGGAATCACACGACCTG
GATGGAGTGGGACAGAGAAATTAACAATTACACAAGCTTAATACACTCCTTAATTGAAGAATCGCAAAAC
CAGCAAGAAAAGAATGAACAAGAATTATTGGAATTAGATAAATGGGCAAGTTTGTGGAATTGGTTTAACA
TAACAAATTGGCTGTGGTATATAAAATTATTCATAATGATAGTAGGAGGCTTGGTAGGTTTAAGAATAGT
TTTTGCTGTACTTTCTATAGTGAATAGAGTTAGGCAGGGATATTCACCATTATCGTTTCAGACCCACCTC
CCAACCCCGAGGGGACCCGACAGGCCCGAAGGAATAGAAGAAGAAGGTGGAGAGAGAGACAGAGACAGAT
CCATTCGATTAGTGAACGGATCGGCACTGCGTGCGCCAATTCTGCAGACAAATGGCAGTATTCATCCACA
ATTTTAAAAGAAAAGGGGGGATTGGGGGGTACAGTGCAGGGGAAAGAATAGTAGACATAATAGCAACAGA
CATACAAACTAAAGAATTACAAAAACAAATTACAAAAATTCAAAATTTTCGGGTTTATTACAGGGACAGC
AGAGATCCAGTTTGGTTAATTAAGGTACCGAGGGCCTATTTCCCATGATTCCTTCATATTTGCATATACG
ATACAAGGCTGTTAGAGAGATAATTAGAATTAATTTGACTGTAAACACAAAGATATTAGTACAAAATACG
TGACGTAGAAAGTAATAATTTCTTGGGTAGTTTGCAGTTTTAAAATTATGTTTTAAAATGGACTATCATA
TGCTTACCGTAACTTGAAAGTATTTCGATTTCTTGGCTTTATATATCTTGTGGAAAGGACGAAACACCGT
CTGCTCCGAGGTAAGGACAGTTTTAGAGCTAGAAATAGCAAGTTAAAATAAGGCTAGTCCGTTATCAACT
TGAAAAAGTGGCACCGAGTCGGTGCTTTTTTGAATTCGCTAGCTAGGTCTTGAAAGGAGTGGGAATTGGC
TCCGGTGCCCGTCAGTGGGCAGAGCGCACATCGCCCACAGTCCCCGAGAAGTTGGGGGGAGGGGTCGGCA
ATTGATCCGGTGCCTAGAGAAGGTGGCGCGGGGTAAACTGGGAAAGTGATGTCGTGTACTGGCTCCGCCT
TTTTCCCGAGGGTGGGGGAGAACCGTATATAAGTGCAGTAGTCGCCGTGAACGTTCTTTTTCGCAACGGG
TTTGCCGCCAGAACACAGGACCGGTTCTAGAGCGCTGCCACCATGGACAAGAAGTACAGCATCGGCCTGG
ACATCGGCACCAACTCTGTGGGCTGGGCCGTGATCACCGACGAGTACAAGGTGCCCAGCAAGAAATTCAA
GGTGCTGGGCAACACCGACCGGCACAGCATCAAGAAGAACCTGATCGGAGCCCTGCTGTTCGACAGCGGC
GAAACAGCCGAGGCCACCCGGCTGAAGAGAACCGCCAGAAGAAGATACACCAGACGGAAGAACCGGATCT
GCTATCTGCAAGAGATCTTCAGCAACGAGATGGCCAAGGTGGACGACAGCTTCTTCCACAGACTGGAAGA
GTCCTTCCTGGTGGAAGAGGATAAGAAGCACGAGCGGCACCCCATCTTCGGCAACATCGTGGACGAGGTG
GCCTACCACGAGAAGTACCCCACCATCTACCACCTGAGAAAGAAACTGGTGGACAGCACCGACAAGGCCG
ACCTGCGGCTGATCTATCTGGCCCTGGCCCACATGATCAAGTTCCGGGGCCACTTCCTGATCGAGGGCGA
CCTGAACCCCGACAACAGCGACGTGGACAAGCTGTTCATCCAGCTGGTGCAGACCTACAACCAGCTGTTC
GAGGAAAACCCCATCAACGCCAGCGGCGTGGACGCCAAGGCCATCCTGTCTGCCAGACTGAGCAAGAGCA
GACGGCTGGAAAATCTGATCGCCCAGCTGCCCGGCGAGAAGAAGAATGGCCTGTTCGGAAACCTGATTGC
CCTGAGCCTGGGCCTGACCCCCAACTTCAAGAGCAACTTCGACCTGGCCGAGGATGCCAAACTGCAGCTG
AGCAAGGACACCTACGACGACGACCTGGACAACCTGCTGGCCCAGATCGGCGACCAGTACGCCGACCTGT
TTCTGGCCGCCAAGAACCTGTCCGACGCCATCCTGCTGAGCGACATCCTGAGAGTGAACACCGAGATCAC
CAAGGCCCCCCTGAGCGCCTCTATGATCAAGAGATACGACGAGCACCACCAGGACCTGACCCTGCTGAAA
GCTCTCGTGCGGCAGCAGCTGCCTGAGAAGTACAAAGAGATTTTCTTCGACCAGAGCAAGAACGGCTACG
CCGGCTACATTGACGGCGGAGCCAGCCAGGAAGAGTTCTACAAGTTCATCAAGCCCATCCTGGAAAAGAT
GGACGGCACCGAGGAACTGCTCGTGAAGCTGAACAGAGAGGACCTGCTGCGGAAGCAGCGGACCTTCGAC
AACGGCAGCATCCCCCACCAGATCCACCTGGGAGAGCTGCACGCCATTCTGCGGCGGCAGGAAGATTTTT
ACCCATTCCTGAAGGACAACCGGGAAAAGATCGAGAAGATCCTGACCTTCCGCATCCCCTACTACGTGGG
CCCTCTGGCCAGGGGAAACAGCAGATTCGCCTGGATGACCAGAAAGAGCGAGGAAACCATCACCCCCTGG
AACTTCGAGGAAGTGGTGGACAAGGGCGCTTCCGCCCAGAGCTTCATCGAGCGGATGACCAACTTCGATA
AGAACCTGCCCAACGAGAAGGTGCTGCCCAAGCACAGCCTGCTGTACGAGTACTTCACCGTGTATAACGA
GCTGACCAAAGTGAAATACGTGACCGAGGGAATGAGAAAGCCCGCCTTCCTGAGCGGCGAGCAGAAAAAG
GCCATCGTGGACCTGCTGTTCAAGACCAACCGGAAAGTGACCGTGAAGCAGCTGAAAGAGGACTACTTCA
AGAAAATCGAGTGCTTCGACTCCGTGGAAATCTCCGGCGTGGAAGATCGGTTCAACGCCTCCCTGGGCAC
ATACCACGATCTGCTGAAAATTATCAAGGACAAGGACTTCCTGGACAATGAGGAAAACGAGGACATTCTG
GAAGATATCGTGCTGACCCTGACACTGTTTGAGGACAGAGAGATGATCGAGGAACGGCTGAAAACCTATG
CCCACCTGTTCGACGACAAAGTGATGAAGCAGCTGAAGCGGCGGAGATACACCGGCTGGGGCAGGCTGAG
CCGGAAGCTGATCAACGGCATCCGGGACAAGCAGTCCGGCAAGACAATCCTGGATTTCCTGAAGTCCGAC
GGCTTCGCCAACAGAAACTTCATGCAGCTGATCCACGACGACAGCCTGACCTTTAAAGAGGACATCCAGA
AAGCCCAGGTGTCCGGCCAGGGCGATAGCCTGCACGAGCACATTGCCAATCTGGCCGGCAGCCCCGCCAT
TAAGAAGGGCATCCTGCAGACAGTGAAGGTGGTGGACGAGCTCGTGAAAGTGATGGGCCGGCACAAGCCC
GAGAACATCGTGATCGAAATGGCCAGAGAGAACCAGACCACCCAGAAGGGACAGAAGAACAGCCGCGAGA
GAATGAAGCGGATCGAAGAGGGCATCAAAGAGCTGGGCAGCCAGATCCTGAAAGAACACCCCGTGGAAAA
CACCCAGCTGCAGAACGAGAAGCTGTACCTGTACTACCTGCAGAATGGGCGGGATATGTACGTGGACCAG
GAACTGGACATCAACCGGCTGTCCGACTACGATGTGGACCATATCGTGCCTCAGAGCTTTCTGAAGGACG
ACTCCATCGACAACAAGGTGCTGACCAGAAGCGACAAGAACCGGGGCAAGAGCGACAACGTGCCCTCCGA
AGAGGTCGTGAAGAAGATGAAGAACTACTGGCGGCAGCTGCTGAACGCCAAGCTGATTACCCAGAGAAAG
TTCGACAATCTGACCAAGGCCGAGAGAGGCGGCCTGAGCGAACTGGATAAGGCCGGCTTCATCAAGAGAC
AGCTGGTGGAAACCCGGCAGATCACAAAGCACGTGGCACAGATCCTGGACTCCCGGATGAACACTAAGTA
CGACGAGAATGACAAGCTGATCCGGGAAGTGAAAGTGATCACCCTGAAGTCCAAGCTGGTGTCCGATTTC
CGGAAGGATTTCCAGTTTTACAAAGTGCGCGAGATCAACAACTACCACCACGCCCACGACGCCTACCTGA
ACGCCGTCGTGGGAACCGCCCTGATCAAAAAGTACCCTAAGCTGGAAAGCGAGTTCGTGTACGGCGACTA
CAAGGTGTACGACGTGCGGAAGATGATCGCCAAGAGCGAGCAGGAAATCGGCAAGGCTACCGCCAAGTAC
TTCTTCTACAGCAACATCATGAACTTTTTCAAGACCGAGATTACCCTGGCCAACGGCGAGATCCGGAAGC
GGCCTCTGATCGAGACAAACGGCGAAACCGGGGAGATCGTGTGGGATAAGGGCCGGGATTTTGCCACCGT
GCGGAAAGTGCTGAGCATGCCCCAAGTGAATATCGTGAAAAAGACCGAGGTGCAGACAGGCGGCTTCAGC
AAAGAGTCTATCCTGCCCAAGAGGAACAGCGATAAGCTGATCGCCAGAAAGAAGGACTGGGACCCTAAGA
AGTACGGCGGCTTCGACAGCCCCACCGTGGCCTATTCTGTGCTGGTGGTGGCCAAAGTGGAAAAGGGCAA
GTCCAAGAAACTGAAGAGTGTGAAAGAGCTGCTGGGGATCACCATCATGGAAAGAAGCAGCTTCGAGAAG
AATCCCATCGACTTTCTGGAAGCCAAGGGCTACAAAGAAGTGAAAAAGGACCTGATCATCAAGCTGCCTA
AGTACTCCCTGTTCGAGCTGGAAAACGGCCGGAAGAGAATGCTGGCCTCTGCCGGCGAACTGCAGAAGGG
AAACGAACTGGCCCTGCCCTCCAAATATGTGAACTTCCTGTACCTGGCCAGCCACTATGAGAAGCTGAAG
GGCTCCCCCGAGGATAATGAGCAGAAACAGCTGTTTGTGGAACAGCACAAGCACTACCTGGACGAGATCA
TCGAGCAGATCAGCGAGTTCTCCAAGAGAGTGATCCTGGCCGACGCTAATCTGGACAAAGTGCTGTCCGC
CTACAACAAGCACCGGGATAAGCCCATCAGAGAGCAGGCCGAGAATATCATCCACCTGTTTACCCTGACC
AATCTGGGAGCCCCTGCCGCCTTCAAGTACTTTGACACCACCATCGACCGGAAGAGGTACACCAGCACCA
AAGAGGTGCTGGACGCCACCCTGATCCACCAGAGCATCACCGGCCTGTACGAGACACGGATCGACCTGTC
TCAGCTGGGAGGCGACAAGCGACCTGCCGCCACAAAGAAGGCTGGACAGGCTAAGAAGAAGAAAGATTAC
AAAGACGATGACGATAAGGGATCCGGCGCAACAAACTTCTCTCTGCTGAAACAAGCCGGAGATGTCGAAG
AGAATCCTGGACCGACCGAGTACAAGCCCACGGTGCGCCTCGCCACCCGCGACGACGTCCCCAGGGCCGT
ACGCACCCTCGCCGCCGCGTTCGCCGACTACCCCGCCACGCGCCACACCGTCGATCCGGACCGCCACATC
GAGCGGGTCACCGAGCTGCAAGAACTCTTCCTCACGCGCGTCGGGCTCGACATCGGCAAGGTGTGGGTCG
CGGACGACGGCGCCGCGGTGGCGGTCTGGACCACGCCGGAGAGCGTCGAAGCGGGGGCGGTGTTCGCCGA
GATCGGCCCGCGCATGGCCGAGTTGAGCGGTTCCCGGCTGGCCGCGCAGCAACAGATGGAAGGCCTCCTG
GCGCCGCACCGGCCCAAGGAGCCCGCGTGGTTCCTGGCCACCGTCGGAGTCTCGCCCGACCACCAGGGCA
AGGGTCTGGGCAGCGCCGTCGTGCTCCCCGGAGTGGAGGCGGCCGAGCGCGCCGGGGTGCCCGCCTTCCT
GGAGACCTCCGCGCCCCGCAACCTCCCCTTCTACGAGCGGCTCGGCTTCACCGTCACCGCCGACGTCGAG
GTGCCCGAAGGACCGCGCACCTGGTGCATGACCCGCAAGCCCGGTGCCTGAACGCGTTAAGTCGACAATC
AACCTCTGGATTACAAAATTTGTGAAAGATTGACTGGTATTCTTAACTATGTTGCTCCTTTTACGCTATG
TGGATACGCTGCTTTAATGCCTTTGTATCATGCTATTGCTTCCCGTATGGCTTTCATTTTCTCCTCCTTG
TATAAATCCTGGTTGCTGTCTCTTTATGAGGAGTTGTGGCCCGTTGTCAGGCAACGTGGCGTGGTGTGCA
CTGTGTTTGCTGACGCAACCCCCACTGGTTGGGGCATTGCCACCACCTGTCAGCTCCTTTCCGGGACTTT
CGCTTTCCCCCTCCCTATTGCCACGGCGGAACTCATCGCCGCCTGCCTTGCCCGCTGCTGGACAGGGGCT
CGGCTGTTGGGCACTGACAATTCCGTGGTGTTGTCGGGGAAATCATCGTCCTTTCCTTGGCTGCTCGCCT
GTGTTGCCACCTGGATTCTGCGCGGGACGTCCTTCTGCTACGTCCCTTCGGCCCTCAATCCAGCGGACCT
TCCTTCCCGCGGCCTGCTGCCGGCTCTGCGGCCTCTTCCGCGTCTTCGCCTTCGCCCTCAGACGAGTCGG
ATCTCCCTTTGGGCCGCCTCCCCGCGTCGACTTTAAGACCAATGACTTACAAGGCAGCTGTAGATCTTAG
CCACTTTTTAAAAGAAAAGGGGGGACTGGAAGGGCTAATTCACTCCCAACGAAGACAAGATCTGCTTTTT
GCTTGTACTGGGTCTCTCTGGTTAGACCAGATCTGAGCCTGGGAGCTCTCTGGCTAACTAGGGAACCCAC
TGCTTAAGCCTCAATAAAGCTTGCCTTGAGTGCTTCAAGTAGTGTGTGCCCGTCTGTTGTGTGACTCTGG
TAACTAGAGATCCCTCAGACCCTTTTAGTCAGTGTGGAAAATCTCTAGCAGGGCCCGTTTAAACCCGCTG
ATCAGCCTCGACTGTGCCTTCTAGTTGCCAGCCATCTGTTGTTTGCCCCTCCCCCGTGCCTTCCTTGACC
CTGGAAGGTGCCACTCCCACTGTCCTTTCCTAATAAAATGAGGAAATTGCATCGCATTGTCTGAGTAGGT
GTCATTCTATTCTGGGGGGTGGGGTGGGGCAGGACAGCAAGGGGGAGGATTGGGAAGACAATAGCAGGCA
TGCTGGGGATGCGGTGGGCTCTATGGCTTCTGAGGCGGAAAGAACCAGCTGGGGCTCTAGGGGGTATCCC
C
[124 nt withheld, positions 8682-8805]
C
[91 nt withheld, positions 8807-8897]
A
[49 nt withheld, positions 8899-8947]
CCTTTGACGTTGGAGTCCACGTTCTTT
[37 nt withheld, positions 8975-9011]
ACCCTATCTCGGTCTATTCTTTTGATTTATAAGGGATTTTGCCGATTTCGGCCTATTGGTTAAAAAATGA
GCTGATTTAACAAAAATTTAACGCGAATTAATTCTGTGGAATGTGTGTCAGTTAGGGTGTGGAAAGTCCC
CAGGCTCCCCAGCAGGCAGAAGTATGCAAAGCATGCATCTCAATTAGTCAGCAACCAGGTGTGGAAAGTC
CCCAGGCTCCCCAGCAGGCAGAAGTATGCAAAGCATGCATCTCAATTAGTCAGCAACCATAGTCCCGCCC
CTAACTCCGCCCATCCCGCCCCTAACTCCGCCCAGTTCCGCCCATTCTCCGCCCCATGGCTGACTAATTT
TTTTTATTTATGCAGAGGCCGAGGCCGCCTCTGCCTCTGAGCTATTCCAGAAGTAGTGAGGAGGCTTTTT
TGGAGGCCTAGGCTTTTGCAAAAAGCTCCCGGGAGCTTGTATATCCATTTTCGGATCTGATCAGCACGTG
TTGACAATTAATCATCGGCATAGTATATCGGCATAGTATAATACGACAAGGTGAGGAACTAAACCATGGC
CAAGTTGACCAGTGCCGTTCCGGTGCTCACCGCGCGCGACGTCGCCGGAGCGGTCGAGTTCTGGACCGAC
CGGCTCGGGTTCTCCCGGGACTTCGTGGAGGACGACTTCGCCGGTGTGGTCCGGGACGACGTGACCCTGT
TCATCAGCGCGGTCCAGGACCAGGTGGTGCCGGACAACACCCTGGCCTGGGTGTGGGTGCGCGGCCTGGA
CGAGCTGTACGCCGAGTGGTCGGAGGTCGTGTCCACGAACTTCCGGGACGCCTCCGGGCCGGCCATGACC
GAGATCGGCGAGCAGCCGTGGGGGCGGGAGTTCGCCCTGCGCGACCCGGCCGGCAACTGCGTGCACTTCG
TGGCCGAGGAGCAGGACTGACACGTGCTACGAGATTTCGATTCCACCGCCGCCTTCTATGAAAGGTTGGG
CTTCGGAATCGTTTTCCGGGACGCCGGCTGGATGATCCTCCAGCGCGGGGATCTCATGCTGGAGTTCTTC
GCCCACCCCAACTTGTTTATTGCAGCTTATAATGGTTACAAATAAAGCAATAGCATCACAAATTTCACAA
ATAAAGCATTTTTTTCACTGCATTCTAGTTGTGGTTTGTCCAAACTCATCAATGTATCTTATCATGTCTG
TATACCGTCGACCTCTAGCTAGAGCTTGGCGTAATCATGGTCATAGCTGTTTCCTGTGTGAAATTGTTAT
CCGCTCACAATTCCACACAACATACGAGCCGGAAGCATAAAGTGTAAAGCCTGGGGTGCCTAATGAGTGA
GCTAACTCACATTAATTGCGTTGCGCTCACTGCCCGCTTTCCAGTCGGGAAACCTGTCGTGCCAGCTGCA
TTAATGAATCGGCCAACGCGCGGGGAGAGGCGGTTTGCGTATTGGGCGCTCTTCCGCTTCCTCGCTCACT
GACTCGCTGCGCTCGGTCGTTCGGCTGCGGCGAGCGGTATCAGCTCACTCAAAGGCGGTAATACGGTTAT
CCACAGAATCAGGGGATAACGCAGGAAAGAACATGTGAGCAAAAGGCCAGCAAAAGGCCAGGAACCGTAA
AAAGGCCGCGTTGCTGGCGTTTTTCCATAGGCTCCGCCCCCCTGACGAGCATCACAAAAATCGACGCTCA
AGTCAGAGGTGGCGAAACCCGACAGGACTATAAAGATACCAGGCGTTTCCCCCTGGAAGCTCCCTCGTGC
GCTCTCCTGTTCCGACCCTGCCGCTTACCGGATACCTGTCCGCCTTTCTCCCTTCGGGAAGCGTGGCGCT
TTCTCATAGCTCACGCTGTAGGTATCTCAGTTCGGTGTAGGTCGTTCGCTCCAAGCTGGGCTGTGTGCAC
GAACCCCCCGTTCAGCCCGACCGCTGCGCCTTATCCGGTAACTATCGTCTTGAGTCCAACCCGGTAAGAC
ACGACTTATCGCCACTGGCAGCAGCCACTGGTAACAGGATTAGCAGAGCGAGGTATGTAGGCGGTGCTAC
AGAGTTCTTGAAGTGGTGGCCTAACTACGGCTACACTAGAAGAACAGTATTTGGTATCTGCGCTCTGCTG
AAGCCAGTTACCTTCGGAAAAAGAGTTGGTAGCTCTTGATCCGGCAAACAAACCACCGCTGGTAGCGGTG
GTTTTTTTGTTTGCAAGCAGCAGATTACGCGCAGAAAAAAAGGATCTCAAGAAGATCCTTTGATCTTTTC
TACGGGGTCTGACGCTCAGTGGAACGAAAACTCACGTTAAGGGATTTTGGTCATGAGATTATCAAAAAGG
ATCTTCACCTAGATCCTTTTAAATTAAAAATGAAGTTTTAAATCAATCTAAAGTATATATGAGTAAACTT
GGTCTGACAGTTACCAATGCTTAATCAGTGAGGCACCTATCTCAGCGATCTGTCTATTTCGTTCATCCAT
AGTTGCCTGACTCCCCGTCGTGTAGATAACTACGATACGGGAGGGCTTACCATCTGGCCCCAGTGCTGCA
ATGATACCGCGAGACCCACGCTCACCGGCTCCAGATTTATCAGCAATAAACCAGCCAGCCGGAAGGGCCG
AGCGCAGAAGTGGTCCTGCAACTTTATCCGCCTCCATCCAGTCTATTAATTGTTGCCGGGAAGCTAGAGT
AAGTAGTTCGCCAGTTAATAGTTTGCGCAACGTTGTTGCCATTGCTACAGGCATCGTGGTGTCACGCTCG
TCGTTTGGTATGGCTTCATTCAGCTCCGGTTCCCAACGATCAAGGCGAGTTACATGATCCCCCATGTTGT
GCAAAAAAGCGGTTAGCTCCTTCGGTCCTCCGATCGTTGTCAGAAGTAAGTTGGCCGCAGTGTTATCACT
CATGGTTATGGCAGCACTGCATAATTCTCTTACTGTCATGCCATCCGTAAGATGCTTTTCTGTGACTGGT
GAGTACTCAACCAAGTCATTCTGAGAATAGTGTATGCGGCGACCGAGTTGCTCTTGCCCGGCGTCAATAC
GGGATAATACCGCGCCACATAGCAGAACTTTAAAAGTGCTCATCATTGGAAAACGTTCTTCGGGGCGAAA
ACTCTCAAGGATCTTACCGCTGTTGAGATCCAGTTCGATGTAACCCACTCGTGCACCCAACTGATCTTCA
GCATCTTTTACTTTCACCAGCGTTTCTGGGTGAGCAAAAACAGGAAGGCAAAATGCCGCAAAAAAGGGAA
TAAGGGCGACACGGAAATGTTGAATACTCATACTCTTCCTTTTTCAATATTATTGAAGCATTTATCAGGG
TTATTGTCTCATGAGCGGATACATATTTGAATGTATTTAGAAAAATAAACAAATAGGGGTTCCGCGCACA
TTTCCCCGAAAAGTGCCACCTGACGTCGACGGATCGGGAGATCTCCCGATCCCCTATGGTGCACTCTCAG
TACAATCTGCTCTGATGCCGCATAGTTAAGCCAGTATCTGCTCCCTGCTTGTGTGTTGGAGGTCGCTGAG
TAGTGCGCGAGCAAAATTTAAGCTACAACAAGGCAAGGCTTGACCGACAATTGCATGAAGAATCTGCTTA
GGGTTAGGCGTTTTGCGCTGCTTCGCGATGTACGGGCCAGATATACGCGTTGACATTGATTATTGACTAG
TTATTAATAGTAATCAATTACGGGGTCATTAGTTCATAGCCCATATATGGAGTTCCGCGTTACATAACTT
ACGGTAAATGGCCCGCCTGGCTGACCGCCCAACGACCCCCGCCCATTGACGTCAATAATGACGTATGTTC
CCATAGTAACGCCAATAGGGACTTTCCATTGACGTCAATGGGTGGAGTATTTACGGTAAACTGCCCACTT
GGCAGTACATCAAGTGTATCATATGCCAAGTACGCCCCCTATTGACGTCAATGACGGTAAATGGCCCGCC
TGGCATTATGCCCAGTACATGACCTTATGGGACTTTCCTACTTGGCAGTACATCTACGTATTAGTCATCG
CTATTACCATGG
